>Addgene plasmid #187794 | MAC_C_ERBB3 | addgene full sequence | sequence record 370769 | Addgene NGS Result
GCGTATTGGGCGCTCTTCCGCTTCCTCGCTCACTGACTCGCTGCGCTCGGTCGTTCGGCTGCGGCGAGCG
GTATCAGCTCACTCAAAGGCGGTAATACGGTTATCCACAGAATCAGGGGATAACGCAGGAAAGAACATGT
GAGCAAAAGGCCAGCAAAAGGCCAGGAACCGTAAAAAGGCCGCGTTGCTGGCGTTTTTCCATAGGCTCCG
CCCCCCTGACGAGCATCACAAAAATCGACGCTCAAGTCAGAGGTGGCGAAACCCGACAGGACTATAAAGA
TACCAGGCGTTTCCCCCTGGAAGCTCCCTCGTGCGCTCTCCTGTTCCGACCCTGCCGCTTACCGGATACC
TGTCCGCCTTTCTCCCTTCGGGAAGCGTGGCGCTTTCTCATAGCTCACGCTGTAGGTATCTCAGTTCGGT
GTAGGTCGTTCGCTCCAAGCTGGGCTGTGTGCACGAACCCCCCGTTCAGCCCGACCGCTGCGCCTTATCC
GGTAACTATCGTCTTGAGTCCAACCCGGTAAGACACGACTTATCGCCACTGGCAGCAGCCACTGGTAACA
GGATTAGCAGAGCGAGGTATGTAGGCGGTGCTACAGAGTTCTTGAAGTGGTGGCCTAACTACGGCTACAC
TAGAAGAACAGTATTTGGTATCTGCGCTCTGCTGAAGCCAGTTACCTTCGGAAAAAGAGTTGGTAGCTCT
TGATCCGGCAAACAAACCACCGCTGGTAGCGGTGGTTTTTTTGTTTGCAAGCAGCAGATTACGCGCAGAA
AAAAAGGATCTCAAGAAGATCCTTTGATCTTTTCTACGGGGTCTGACGCTCAGTGGAACGAAAACTCACG
TTAAGGGATTTTGGTCATGAGATTATCAAAAAGGATCTTCACCTAGATCCTTTTAAATTAAAAATGAAGT
TTTAAATCAATCTAAAGTATATATGAGTAAACTTGGTCTGACAGTTACCAATGCTTAATCAGTGAGGCAC
CTATCTCAGCGATCTGTCTATTTCGTTCATCCATAGTTGCCTGACTCCCCGTCGTGTAGATAACTACGAT
ACGGGAGGGCTTACCATCTGGCCCCAGTGCTGCAATGATACCGCGAGACCCACGCTCACCGGCTCCAGAT
TTATCAGCAATAAACCAGCCAGCCGGAAGGGCCGAGCGCAGAAGTGGTCCTGCAACTTTATCCGCCTCCA
TCCAGTCTATTAATTGTTGCCGGGAAGCTAGAGTAAGTAGTTCGCCAGTTAATAGTTTGCGCAACGTTGT
TGCCATTGCTACAGGCATCGTGGTGTCACGCTCGTCGTTTGGTATGGCTTCATTCAGCTCCGGTTCCCAA
CGATCAAGGCGAGTTACATGATCCCCCATGTTGTGCAAAAAAGCGGTTAGCTCCTTCGGTCCTCCGATCG
TTGTCAGAAGTAAGTTGGCCGCAGTGTTATCACTCATGGTTATGGCAGCACTGCATAATTCTCTTACTGT
CATGCCATCCGTAAGATGCTTTTCTGTGACTGGTGAGTACTCAACCAAGTCATTCTGAGAATAGTGTATG
CGGCGACCGAGTTGCTCTTGCCCGGCGTCAATACGGGATAATACCGCGCCACATAGCAGAACTTTAAAAG
TGCTCATCATTGGAAAACGTTCTTCGGGGCGAAAACTCTCAAGGATCTTACCGCTGTTGAGATCCAGTTC
GATGTAACCCACTCGTGCACCCAACTGATCTTCAGCATCTTTTACTTTCACCAGCGTTTCTGGGTGAGCA
AAAACAGGAAGGCAAAATGCCGCAAAAAAGGGAATAAGGGCGACACGGAAATGTTGAATACTCATACTCT
TCCTTTTTCAATATTATTGAAGCATTTATCAGGGTTATTGTCTCATGAGCGGATACATATTTGAATGTAT
TTAGAAAAATAAACAAATAGGGGTTCCGCGCACATTTCCCCGAAAAGTGCCACCTGACGTCGACGGATCG
GGAGATCTCCCGATCCCCTATGGTGCACTCTCAGTACAATCTGCTCTGATGCCGCATAGTTAAGCCAGTA
TCTGCTCCCTGCTTGTGTGTTGGAGGTCGCTGAGTAGTGCGCGAGCAAAATTTAAGCTACAACAAGGCAA
GGCTTGACCGACAATTGCATGAAGAATCTGCTTAGGGTTAGGCGTTTTGCGCTGCTTCGCGATGTACGGG
CCAGATATACGCGTTGACATTGATTATTGACTAGTTATTAATAGTAATCAATTACGGGGTCATTAGTTCA
TAGCCCATATATGGAGTTCCGCGTTACATAACTTACGGTAAATGGCCCGCCTGGCTGACCGCCCAACGAC
CCCCGCCCATTGACGTCAATAATGACGTATGTTCCCATAGTAACGCCAATAGGGACTTTCCATTGACGTC
AATGGGTGGAGTATTTACGGTAAACTGCCCACTTGGCAGTACATCAAGTGTATCATATGCCAAGTACGCC
CCCTATTGACGTCAATGACGGTAAATGGCCCGCCTGGCATTATGCCCAGTACATGACCTTATGGGACTTT
CCTACTTGGCAGTACATCTACGTATTAGTCATCGCTATTACCATGGTGATGCGGTTTTGGCAGTACATCA
ATGGGCGTGGATAGCGGTTTGACTCACGGGGATTTCCAAGTCTCCACCCCATTGACGTCAATGGGAGTTT
GTTTTGGCACCAAAATCAACGGGACTTTCCAAAATGTCGTAACAACTCCGCCCCATTGACGCAAATGGGC
GGTAGGCGTGTACGGTGGGAGGTCTATATAAGCAGAGCTCTCCCTATCAGTGATAGAGATCTCCCTATCA
GTGATAGAGATCGTCGACGAGCTCGTTTAGTGAACCGTCAGATCGCCTGGAGACGCCATCCACGCTGTTT
TGACCTCCATAGAAGACACCGGGACCGATCCAGCCTCCGGACTCTAGCGTTTAAACTTAAGCTTGGTACC
GAGCTCGGATCCACTAGTCCAGTGTGGTGGAATTCTGCAGATATCAACAAGTTTGTACAAAAAAGCAGGC
TCCACCATGAGGGCGAACGACGCTCTGCAGGTGCTGGGCTTGCTTTTCAGCCTGGCCCGGGGCTCCGAGG
TGGGCAACTCTCAGGCAGTGTGTCCTGGGACTCTGAATGGCCTGAGTGTGACCGGCGATGCTGAGAACCA
ATACCAGACACTGTACAAGCTCTACGAGAGGTGTGAGGTGGTGATGGGGAACCTTGAGATTGTGCTCACG
GGACACAATGCCGACCTCTCCTTCCTGCAGTGGATTCGAGAAGTGACAGGCTATGTCCTCGTGGCCATGA
ATGAATTCTCTACTCTACCATTGCCCAACCTCCGCGTGGTGCGAGGGACCCAGGTCTACGATGGGAAGTT
TGCCATCTTCGTCATGTTGAACTATAACACCAACTCCAGCCACGCTCTGCGCCAGCTCCGCTTGACTCAG
CTCACCGAGATTCTGTCAGGGGGTGTTTATATTGAGAAGAACGATAAGCTTTGTCACATGGACACAATTG
ACTGGAGGGACATCGTGAGGGACCGAGATGCTGAGATAGTGGTGAAGGACAATGGCAGAAGCTGTCCCCC
CTGTCATGAGGTTTGCAAGGGGCGATGCTGGGGTCCTGGATCAGAAGACTGCCAGACATTGACCAAGACC
ATCTGTGCTCCTCAGTGTAATGGTCACTGCTTTGGGCCCAACCCCAACCAGTGCTGCCATGATGAGTGTG
CCGGGGGCTGCTCAGGCCCTCAGGACACAGACTGCTTTGCCTGCCGGCACTTCAATGACAGTGGAGCCTG
TGTACCTCGCTGTCCACAGCCTCTTGTCTACAACAAGCTAACTTTCCAGCTGGAACCCAATCCCCACACC
AAGTATCAGTATGGAGGAGTTTGTGTAGCCAGCTGTCCCCATAACTTTGTGGTGGATCAAACATCCTGTG
TCAGGGCCTGTCCTCCTGACAAGATGGAAGTAGATAAAAATGGGCTCAAGATGTGTGAGCCTTGTGGGGG
ACTATGTCCCAAAGCCTGTGAGGGAACAGGCTCTGGGAGCCGCTTCCAGACTGTGGACTCGAGCAACATT
GATGGATTTGTGAACTGCACCAAGATCCTGGGCAACCTGGACTTTCTGATCACCGGCCTCAATGGAGACC
CCTGGCACAAGATCCCTGCCCTGGACCCAGAGAAGCTCAATGTCTTCCGGACAGTACGGGAGATCACAGG
TTACCTGAACATCCAGTCCTGGCCGCCCCACATGCACAACTTCAGTGTTTTTTCCAATTTGACAACCATT
GGAGGCAGAAGCCTCTACAACCGGGGCTTCTCATTGTTGATCATGAAGAACTTGAATGTCACATCTCTGG
GCTTCCGATCCCTGAAGGAAATTAGTGCTGGGCGTATCTATATAAGTGCCAATAGGCAGCTCTGCTACCA
CCACTCTTTGAACTGGACCAAGGTGCTTCGGGGGCCTACGGAAGAGCGACTAGACATCAAGCATAATCGG
CCGCGCAGAGACTGCGTGGCAGAGGGCAAAGTGTGTGACCCACTGTGCTCCTCTGGGGGATGCTGGGGCC
CAGGCCCTGGTCAGTGCTTGTCCTGTCGAAATTATAGCCGAGGAGGTGTCTGTGTGACCCACTGCAACTT
TCTGAATGGGGAGCCTCGAGAATTTGCCCATGAGGCCGAATGCTTCTCCTGCCACCCGGAATGCCAACCC
ATGGAGGGCACTGCCACATGCAATGGCTCGGGCTCTGATACTTGTGCTCAATGTGCCCATTTTCGAGATG
GGCCCCACTGTGTGAGCAGCTGCCCCCATGGAGTCCTAGGTGCCAAGGGCCCAATCTACAAGTACCCAGA
TGTTCAGAATGAATGTCGGCCCTGCCATGAGAACTGCACCCAGGGGTGTAAAGGACCAGAGCTTCAAGAC
TGTTTAGGACAAACACTGGTGCTGATCGGCAAAACCCATCTGACAATGGCTTTGACAGTGATAGCAGGAT
TGGTAGTGATTTTCATGATGCTGGGCGGCACTTTTCTCTACTGGCGTGGGCGCCGGATTCAGAATAAAAG
GGCTATGAGGCGATACTTGGAACGGGGTGAGAGCATAGAGCCTCTGGACCCCAGTGAGAAGGCTAACAAA
GTCTTGGCCAGAATCTTCAAAGAGACAGAGCTAAGGAAGCTTAAAGTGCTTGGCTCGGGTGTCTTTGGAA
CTGTGCACAAAGGAGTGTGGATCCCTGAGGGTGAATCAATCAAGATTCCAGTCTGCATTAAAGTCATTGA
GGACAAGAGTGGACGGCAGAGTTTTCAAGCTGTGACAGATCATATGCTGGCCATTGGCAGCCTGGACCAT
GCCCACATTGTAAGGCTGCTGGGACTATGCCCAGGGTCATCTCTGCAGCTTGTCACTCAATATTTGCCTC
TGGGTTCTCTGCTGGATCATGTGAGACAACACCGGGGGGCACTGGGGCCACAGCTGCTGCTCAACTGGGG
AGTACAAATTGCCAAGGGAATGTACTACCTTGAGGAACATGGTATGGTGCATAGAAACCTGGCTGCCCGA
AACGTGCTACTCAAGTCACCCAGTCAGGTTCAGGTGGCAGATTTTGGTGTGGCTGACCTGCTGCCTCCTG
ATGATAAGCAGCTGCTATACAGTGAGGCCAAGACTCCAATTAAGTGGATGGCCCTTGAGAGTATCCACTT
TGGGAAATACACACACCAGAGTGATGTCTGGAGCTATGGTGTGACAGTTTGGGAGTTGATGACCTTCGGG
GCAGAGCCCTATGCAGGGCTACGATTGGCTGAAGTACCAGACCTGCTAGAGAAGGGGGAGCGGTTGGCAC
AGCCCCAGATCTGCACAATTGATGTCTACATGGTGATGGTCAAGTGTTGGATGATTGATGAGAACATTCG
CCCAACCTTTAAAGAACTAGCCAATGAGTTCACCAGGATGGCCCGAGACCCACCACGGTATCTGGTCATA
AAGAGAGAGAGTGGGCCTGGAATAGCCCCTGGGCCAGAGCCCCATGGTCTGACAAACAAGAAGCTAGAGG
AAGTAGAGCTGGAGCCAGAACTAGACCTAGACCTAGACTTGGAAGCAGAGGAGGACAACCTGGCAACCAC
CACACTGGGCTCCGCCCTCAGCCTACCAGTTGGAACACTTAATCGGCCACGTGGGAGCCAGAGCCTTTTA
AGTCCATCATCTGGATACATGCCCATGAACCAGGGTAATCTTGGGGAGTCTTGCCAGGAGTCTGCAGTTT
CTGGGAGCAGTGAACGGTGCCCCCGTCCAGTCTCTCTACACCCAATGCCACGGGGATGCCTGGCATCAGA
GTCATCAGAGGGGCATGTAACAGGCTCTGAGGCTGAGCTCCAGGAGAAAGTGTCAATGTGTAGAAGCCGG
AGCAGGAGCCGGAGCCCACGGCCACGCGGAGATAGCGCCTACCATTCCCAGCGCCACAGTCTGCTGACTC
CTGTTACCCCACTCTCCCCACCCGGGTTAGAGGAAGAGGATGTCAACGGTTATGTCATGCCAGATACACA
CCTCAAAGGTACTCCCTCCTCCCGGGAAGGCACCCTTTCTTCAGTGGGTCTCAGTTCTGTCCTGGGTACT
GAAGAAGAAGATGAAGATGAGGAGTATGAATACATGAACCGGAGGAGAAGGCACAGTCCACCTCATCCCC
CTAGGCCAAGTTCCCTTGAGGAGCTGGGTTATGAGTACATGGATGTGGGGTCAGACCTCAGTGCCTCTCT
GGGCAGCACACAGAGTTGCCCACTCCACCCTGTACCCATCATGCCCACTGCAGGCACAACTCCAGATGAA
GACTATGAATATATGAATCGGCAACGAGATGGAGGTGGTCCTGGGGGTGATTATGCAGCCATGGGGGCCT
GCCCAGCATCTGAGCAAGGGTATGAAGAGATGAGAGCTTTTCAGGGGCCTGGACATCAGGCCCCCCATGT
CCATTATGCCCGCCTAAAAACTCTACGTAGCTTAGAGGCTACAGACTCTGCCTTTGATAACCCTGATTAC
TGGCATAGCAGGCTTTTCCCCAAGGCTAATGCCCAGAGAACGGACCCAGCTTTCTTGTACAAAGTGGTTG
ATATCAAGGCCGCCGACATCACCAGCCTGTACAAGAAAGTGGGGTGGAGCCATCCCCAGTTCGAGAAGGG
CGGAGGATCTGGCGGCGGAAGCGGCGGAGGAAGCTGGTCCCACCCTCAGTTTGAGAAAGGCACCGAGCTG
GGCAGCACCATGGCCAGCTACCCCTACGACGTGCCCGACTACGCCAAGGACAACACCGTGCCCCTGAAGC
TGATCGCCCTGCTGGCCAACGGCGAGTTCCACTCTGGCGAGCAGCTGGGCGAGACACTGGGCATGAGCAG
AGCCGCCATCAACAAGCACATCCAGACCCTGCGGGACTGGGGCGTGGACGTGTTCACAGTGCCCGGCAAG
GGCTACAGCCTGCCCGAGCCCATCCAGCTGCTGAACGCCAAGCAGATCCTGGGCCAGCTGGATGGCGGAT
CTGTGGCCGTGCTGCCCGTGATCGACAGCACCAACCAGTATCTGCTCGACCGGATCGGCGAGCTGAAGTC
CGGCGACGCCTGTATCGCCGAGTACCAGCAGGCCGGCAGAGGCGGCAGGGGCAGAAAGTGGTTCAGCCCC
TTCGGCGCCAACCTGTACCTGAGCATGTTCTGGAGACTGGAACAGGGCCCAGCCGCCGCTATTGGCCTGA
GCCTGGTCATCGGCATCGTGATGGCCGAGGTGCTGCGGAAGCTGGGCGCCGACAAAGTGCGCGTGAAGTG
GCCCAACGACCTGTATCTGCAGGACCGGAAGCTGGCCGGCATCCTGGTGGAACTGACCGGCAAAACAGGC
GACGCCGCCCAGATCGTGATCGGCGCTGGCATCAACATGGCCATGCGGCGGGTGGAAGAGAGCGTGGTCA
ACCAGGGCTGGATCACCCTGCAGGAAGCCGGCATCAACCTGGACCGGAACACCCTGGCCGCCATGCTGAT
CAGAGAGCTGAGAGCCGCCCTGGAACTGTTCGAGCAGGAAGGCCTGGCCCCCTACCTGAGCAGATGGGAG
AAGCTGGACAACTTCATCAACCGGCCCGTGAAACTGATCATCGGCGACAAAGAGATCTTCGGCATCAGCC
GGGGCATCGACAAGCAGGGGGCCCTGCTCCTGGAACAGGACGGCATCATCAAGCCCTGGATGGGCGGCGA
GATCAGCCTGCGGAGCGCCGAGAAGTGATGACTCGAGTCTAGAGGGCCCGTTTAAACCCGCTGATCAGCC
TCGACTGTGCCTTCTAGTTGCCAGCCATCTGTTGTTTGCCCCTCCCCCGTGCCTTCCTTGACCCTGGAAG
GTGCCACTCCCACTGTCCTTTCCTAATAAAATGAGGAAATTGCATCGCATTGTCTGAGTAGGTGTCATTC
TATTCTGGGGGGTGGGGTGGGGCAGGACAGCAAGGGGGAGGATTGGGAAGACAATAGCAGGCATGCTGGG
GATGCGGTGGGCTCTATGGCTTCTGAGGCGGAAAGAACCAGCTGGGGCTCTAGGGGGTATCCCC
[124 nt withheld, positions 8535-8658]
C
[91 nt withheld, positions 8660-8750]
AGGGTGATGGTTCACGTACCTAGAAGTTCCTATTCCGAAGTTCCTATTCTCTAGAAAGTATAGGAACTTC
CTTGGCCAAAAAGCCTGAACTCACCGCGACGTCTGTCGAGAAGTTTCTGATCGAAAAGTTCGACAGCGTC
TCCGACCTGATGCAGCTCTCGGAGGGCGAAGAATCTCGTGCTTTCAGCTTCGATGTAGGAGGGCGTGGAT
ATGTCCTGCGGGTAAATAGCTGCGCCGATGGTTTCTACAAAGATCGTTATGTTTATCGGCACTTTGCATC
GGCCGCGCTCCCGATTCCGGAAGTGCTTGACATTGGGGAATTCAGCGAGAGCCTGACCTATTGCATCTCC
CGCCGTGCACAGGGTGTCACGTTGCAAGACCTGCCTGAAACCGAACTGCCCGCTGTTCTGCAGCCGGTCG
CGGAGGCCATGGATGCGATCGCTGCGGCCGATCTTAGCCAGACGAGCGGGTTCGGCCCATTCGGACCGCA
AGGAATCGGTCAATACACTACATGGCGTGATTTCATATGCGCGATTGCTGATCCCCATGTGTATCACTGG
CAAACTGTGATGGACGACACCGTCAGTGCGTCCGTCGCGCAGGCTCTCGATGAGCTGATGCTTTGGGCCG
AGGACTGCCCCGAAGTCCGGCACCTCGTGCACGCGGATTTCGGCTCCAACAATGTCCTGACGGACAATGG
CCGCATAACAGCGGTCATTGACTGGAGCGAGGCGATGTTCGGGGATTCCCAATACGAGGTCGCCAACATC
TTCTTCTGGAGGCCGTGGTTGGCTTGTATGGAGCAGCAGACGCGCTACTTCGAGCGGAGGCATCCGGAGC
TTGCAGGATCGCCGCGGCTCCGGGCGTATATGCTCCGCATTGGTCTTGACCAACTCTATCAGAGCTTGGT
TGACGGCAATTTCGATGATGCAGCTTGGGCGCAGGGTCGATGCGACGCAATCGTCCGATCCGGAGCCGGG
ACTGTCGGGCGTACACAAATCGCCCGCAGAAGCGCGGCCGTCTGGACCGATGGCTGTGTAGAAGTACTCG
CCGATAGTGGAAACCGACGCCCCAGCACTCGTCCGAGGGCAAAGGAATAGCACGTACTACGAGATTTCGA
TTCCACCGCCGCCTTCTATGAAAGGTTGGGCTTCGGAATCGTTTTCCGGGACGCCGGCTGGATGATCCTC
CAGCGCGGGGATCTCATGCTGGAGTTCTTCGCCCACCCCAACTTGTTTATTGCAGCTTATAATGGTTACA
AATAAAGCAATAGCATCACAAATTTCACAAATAAAGCATTTTTTTCACTGCATTCTAGTTGTGGTTTGTC
CAAACTCATCAATGTATCTTATCATGTCTGTATACCGTCGACCTCTAGCTAGAGCTTGGCGTAATCATGG
TCATAGCTGTTTCCTGTGTGAAATTGTTATCCGCTCACAATTCCACACAACATACGAGCCGGAAGCATAA
AGTGTAAAGCCTGGGGTGCCTAATGAGTGAGCTAACTCACATTAATTGCGTTGCGCTCACTGCCCGCTTT
CCAGTCGGGAAACCTGTCGTGCCAGCTGCATTAATGAATCGGCCAACGCGCGGGGAGAGGCGGTTT
Features (pLannotate 1.2.2; 24 found; start..end, strand, type, name):
    196..784     -  rep_origin     ori: high-copy-number ColE1/pMB1/pBR322/pUC origin of replication
    955..1815    -  CDS            AmpR: β-lactamase; bla; confers resistance to ampicillin, carbenicillin, and related antibiotics
   1816..1920    -  promoter       AmpR promoter: bla
   1979..2031    -  misc_feature   bom (fragment): basis of mobility region from pBR322
   2186..2565    +  enhancer       CMV enhancer: human cytomegalovirus immediate early enhancer
   2566..2769    +  promoter       CMV promoter: human cytomegalovirus (CMV) immediate early promoter
   2771..2790    +  promoter       PLtetO-1 promoter (fragment): modified phage lambda PL promoter with tet operator sites (Lutz and Bujard, 1997)
   2792..2811    +  promoter       PLtetO-1 promoter (fragment): modified phage lambda PL promoter with tet operator sites (Lutz and Bujard, 1997)
   2819..2852    +  promoter       TRE3GV promoter (fragment): 3rd-generation Tet-responsive promoter that can be activated by binding of Tet-On® 3G, optimized for retroviral and lentiviral vectors
   2987..3011    +  protein_bind   attB1: mutant version of attB; recombination site for the Gateway® BP reaction BP Clonase™
   3017..7042    +  CDS            ERBB3: ERBB3_HUMAN - Also known as HER3. Experimental evidence at protein level: Swiss-Prot protein existence level 1. Tyrosine-protein kinase that plays an essential role as cell surface receptor for neuregulins. Binds to neuregulin-1 (NRG1) and is activated by it; ligand-binding increases phosphorylation on tyrosine residues and promotes its association with the p85 subunit of phosphatidylinositol 3-kinase (PubMed:20682778). May also be activated by CSPG5 (PubMed:15358134). Involved in the regulation of myeloid cell differentiation (PubMed:27416908). From Homo sapiens (Human).
   7044..7068    -  protein_bind   attB2: mutant version of attB; recombination site for the Gateway® BP reaction BP Clonase™
   7256..8215    +  CDS            birA: BIRA_ECOLI - Also known as bioR, dhbB. Experimental evidence at protein level: Swiss-Prot protein existence level 1. Acts both as a biotin--[acetyl-CoA-carboxylase] ligase and a biotin-operon repressor. In the presence of ATP, BirA activates biotin to form the BirA-biotinyl-5'-adenylate (BirA-bio-5'-AMP or holoBirA) complex. HoloBirA can either transfer the biotinyl moiety to the biotin carboxyl carrier protein (BCCP) subunit of acetyl-CoA carboxylase, or bind to the biotin operator site and inhibit transcription of the operon. From Escherichia coli (strain K12).
   8265..8489    +  polyA_signal   bGH poly(A) signal: bovine growth hormone polyadenylation signal
   8493..8514    +  promoter       SV40 promoter (fragment): SV40 enhancer and early promoter
   8535..8768    +  rep_origin     f1 ori (fragment) (sequence partly withheld): f1 bacteriophage origin of replication; arrow indicates direction of (+) strand synthesis
   8773..8820    +  protein_bind   FRT: FLP-mediated recombination occurs in the 8-bp core sequence TCTAGAAA (Turan and Bode, 2011). FLP recombinase from the Saccharomyces cerevisiae 2μ plasmid
   8828..9850    +  CDS            HygR: aminoglycoside phosphotransferase from E. coli; aph(4)-Ia; confers resistance to hygromycin
   9860..9985    +  CDS            ble (fragment): BLE_KLEPN - Experimental evidence at protein level: Swiss-Prot protein existence level 1. Binding protein with a strong affinity to the bleomycin family of antibiotics. Binds to CL990; an antimitotic-antibiotic compound. From Klebsiella pneumoniae.
   9980..10101   +  polyA_signal   SV40 poly(A) signal: SV40 polyadenylation signal
  10174..10190   -  protein_bind   lac operator: The lac repressor binds to the lac operator to inhibit transcription in E. coli. This inhibition can be relieved by adding lactose or isopropyl-β-D-thiogalactopyranoside (IPTG). lac repressor encoded by lacI
  10198..10228   -  promoter       lac promoter: promoter for the E. coli lac operon
  10243..10264   -  protein_bind   CAP binding site: CAP binding activates transcription in the presence of cAMP. E. coli catabolite activator protein
  10277..13      -  CDS            lacI (fragment) (across the origin): lac repressor; lacI; The lac repressor binds to the lac operator to inhibit transcription in E. coli. This inhibition can be relieved by adding lactose or isopropyl-β-D-thiogalactopyranoside (IPTG).
