[The description below was written by a language model from this plasmid's Addgene catalogue record and pLannotate feature annotations shown in this document.]
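Description:
MAC_C_ERBB3 is a 10,356 nt mammalian expression plasmid that places human ERBB3 (HER3), the neuregulin-binding receptor tyrosine kinase, in the MAC-tag-C backbone so that the receptor carries a C-terminal tag. It is propagated in E. coli as a high-copy plasmid using a ColE1/pUC-type origin and ampicillin resistance (β-lactamase). The ERBB3 coding sequence was introduced by Gateway cloning and sits between attB1 and attB2 sites.

Expression is driven by the CMV immediate-early enhancer and promoter, directly followed by two short matches to tet operator-containing sequence. This suggests a tetracycline-regulatable CMV promoter that is repressed in cells expressing the Tet repressor, although the record does not state this explicitly. Downstream of attB2, the annotation detects an E. coli birA-derived coding sequence, a biotin ligase, which forms the annotated part of the C-terminal MAC tag and would support proximity-dependent biotinylation of proteins near the fusion. Any additional affinity epitopes in the tag are not annotated in the feature table. A bGH polyadenylation signal terminates the transcript.

After the expression cassette lies an FRT site immediately upstream of a hygromycin resistance gene with an SV40 poly(A) signal. No complete promoter is annotated for this gene. This arrangement is typical of vectors designed for FLP-mediated integration at a genomic FRT docking site, where insertion activates hygromycin selection and yields isogenic stable lines. The plasmid comes from a study mapping the physical and functional interactomes of human receptor tyrosine kinases, and its stated purpose is MAC-tagged expression of ERBB3.
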