Addgene plasmid #187794: MAC_C_ERBB3
Purpose: MAC-tagged gene expression of human ERBB3
Depositing lab: Markku Varjosalo. Depositing organization: University of Helsinki, Institute of Biotechnology. Publication: Physical and functional interactome atlas of human receptor tyrosine kinases. Salokas K, Liu X, Ohman T, Chowdhury I, Gawriyski L, Keskitalo S, Varjosalo M. EMBO Rep. 2022 Apr 5:e54041. doi: 10.15252/embr.202154041. PubMed 35384245.
Backbone
  Vector backbone: MAC-tag-C
  Vector type: Mammalian Expression
Growth in bacteria
  Bacterial resistance: Ampicillin, 100 μg/mL
  Growth temperature: 37°C
  Growth strain: DH5alpha
  Copy number: High Copy
Gene/Insert
  Gene/Insert name: ERBB3
  Species: H. sapiens (human)
  Entrez Gene: ERBB3 (a.k.a. ErbB-3, FERLK, HER3, LCCS2, MDA-BF-1, VSCN1, c-erbB-3, c-erbB3, erbB3-S, p180-ErbB3, p45-sErbB3, p85-sErbB3)
  Cloning method: Gateway Cloning
Terms and licenses: Academic/Nonprofit Terms; Industry Terms: Not Available to Industry
How to cite: MAC_C_ERBB3 was a gift from Markku Varjosalo (Addgene plasmid # 187794 ; http://n2t.net/addgene:187794 ; RRID:Addgene_187794)
